>Addgene plasmid #184593 | pLV-CMV-EGFP-Hygro | addgene full sequence | sequence record 368886 | Addgene NGS Result
AATGTAGTCTTATGCAATACTCTTGTAGTCTTGCAACATGGTAACGATGAGTTAGCAACATGCCTTACAA
GGAGAGAAAAAGCACCGTGCATGCCGATTGGTGGAAGTAAGGTGGTACGATCGTGCCTTATTAGGAAGGC
AACAGACGGGTCTGACATGGATTGGACGAACCACTGAATTGCCGCATTGCAGAGATATTGTATTTAAGTG
CCTAGCTCGATACATAAACGGGTCTCTCTGGTTAGACCAGATCTGAGCCTGGGAGCTCTCTGGCTAACTA
GGGAACCCACTGCTTAAGCCTCAATAAAGCTTGCCTTGAGTGCTTCAAGTAGTGTGTGCCCGTCTGTTGT
GTGACTCTGGTAACTAGAGATCCCTCAGACCCTTTTAGTCAGTGTGGAAAATCTCTAGCAGTGGCGCCCG
AACAGGGACTTGAAAGCGAAAGGGAAACCAGAGGAGCTCTCTCGACGCAGGACTCGGCTTGCTGAAGCGC
GCACGGCAAGAGGCGAGGGGCGGCGACTGGTGAGTACGCCAAAAATTTTGACTAGCGGAGGCTAGAAGGA
GAGAGATGGGTGCGAGAGCGTCAGTATTAAGCGGGGGAGAATTAGATCGCGATGGGAAAAAATTCGGTTA
AGGCCAGGGGGAAAGAAAAAATATAAATTAAAACATATAGTATGGGCAAGCAGGGAGCTAGAACGATTCG
CAGTTAATCCTGGCCTGTTAGAAACATCAGAAGGCTGTAGACAAATACTGGGACAGCTACAACCATCCCT
TCAGACAGGATCAGAAGAACTTAGATCATTATATAATACAGTAGCAACCCTCTATTGTGTGCATCAAAGG
ATAGAGATAAAAGACACCAAGGAAGCTTTAGACAAGATAGAGGAAGAGCAAAACAAAAGTAAGACCACCG
CACAGCAAGCGGCCGCTGATCTTCAGACCTGGAGGAGGAGATATGAGGGACAATTGGAGAAGTGAATTAT
ATAAATATAAAGTAGTAAAAATTGAACCATTAGGAGTAGCACCCACCAAGGCAAAGAGAAGAGTGGTGCA
GAGAGAAAAAAGAGCAGTGGGAATAGGAGCTTTGTTCCTTGGGTTCTTGGGAGCAGCAGGAAGCACTATG
GGCGCAGCGTCAATGACGCTGACGGTACAGGCCAGACAATTATTGTCTGGTATAGTGCAGCAGCAGAACA
ATTTGCTGAGGGCTATTGAGGCGCAACAGCATCTGTTGCAACTCACAGTCTGGGGCATCAAGCAGCTCCA
GGCAAGAATCCTGGCTGTGGAAAGATACCTAAAGGATCAACAGCTCCTGGGGATTTGGGGTTGCTCTGGA
AAACTCATTTGCACCACTGCTGTGCCTTGGAATGCTAGTTGGAGTAATAAATCTCTGGAACAGATTTGGA
ATCACACGACCTGGATGGAGTGGGACAGAGAAATTAACAATTACACAAGCTTAATACACTCCTTAATTGA
AGAATCGCAAAACCAGCAAGAAAAGAATGAACAAGAATTATTGGAATTAGATAAATGGGCAAGTTTGTGG
AATTGGTTTAACATAACAAATTGGCTGTGGTATATAAAATTATTCATAATGATAGTAGGAGGCTTGGTAG
GTTTAAGAATAGTTTTTGCTGTACTTTCTATAGTGAATAGAGTTAGGCAGGGATATTCACCATTATCGTT
TCAGACCCACCTCCCAACCCCGAGGGGACCCGACAGGCCCGAAGGAATAGAAGAAGAAGGTGGAGAGAGA
GACAGAGACAGATCCATTCGATTAGTGAACGGATCTCGACGGTATCGCTAGCTTTTAAAAGAAAAGGGGG
GATTGGGGGGTACAGTGCAGGGGAAAGAATAGTAGACATAATAGCAACAGACATACAAACTAAAGAATTA
CAAAAACAAATTACAAAAATTCAAAATTTTACTAGTGATTATCGGATCAACTTTGTATAGAAAAGTTGTA
GTTATTAATAGTAATCAATTACGGGGTCATTAGTTCATAGCCCATATATGGAGTTCCGCGTTACATAACT
TACGGTAAATGGCCCGCCTGGCTGACCGCCCAACGACCCCCGCCCATTGACGTCAATAATGACGTATGTT
CCCATAGTAACGCCAATAGGGACTTTCCATTGACGTCAATGGGTGGAGTATTTACGGTAAACTGCCCACT
TGGCAGTACATCAAGTGTATCATATGCCAAGTACGCCCCCTATTGACGTCAATGACGGTAAATGGCCCGC
CTGGCATTATGCCCAGTACATGACCTTATGGGACTTTCCTACTTGGCAGTACATCTACGTATTAGTCATC
GCTATTACCATGGTGATGCGGTTTTGGCAGTACATCAATGGGCGTGGATAGCGGTTTGACTCACGGGGAT
TTCCAAGTCTCCACCCCATTGACGTCAATGGGAGTTTGTTTTGGCACCAAAATCAACGGGACTTTCCAAA
ATGTCGTAACAACTCCGCCCCATTGACGCAAATGGGCGGTAGGCGTGTACGGTGGGAGGTCTATATAAGC
AGAGCTGGTTTAGTGAACCGTCAGATCCAAGTTTGTACAAAAAAGCAGGCTGCCACCATGGTGAGCAAGG
GCGAGGAGCTGTTCACCGGGGTGGTGCCCATCCTGGTCGAGCTGGACGGCGACGTAAACGGCCACAAGTT
CAGCGTGTCCGGCGAGGGCGAGGGCGATGCCACCTACGGCAAGCTGACCCTGAAGTTCATCTGCACCACC
GGCAAGCTGCCCGTGCCCTGGCCCACCCTCGTGACCACCCTGACCTACGGCGTGCAGTGCTTCAGCCGCT
ACCCCGACCACATGAAGCAGCACGACTTCTTCAAGTCCGCCATGCCCGAAGGCTACGTCCAGGAGCGCAC
CATCTTCTTCAAGGACGACGGCAACTACAAGACCCGCGCCGAGGTGAAGTTCGAGGGCGACACCCTGGTG
AACCGCATCGAGCTGAAGGGCATCGACTTCAAGGAGGACGGCAACATCCTGGGGCACAAGCTGGAGTACA
ACTACAACAGCCACAACGTCTATATCATGGCCGACAAGCAGAAGAACGGCATCAAGGTGAACTTCAAGAT
CCGCCACAACATCGAGGACGGCAGCGTGCAGCTCGCCGACCACTACCAGCAGAACACCCCCATCGGCGAC
GGCCCCGTGCTGCTGCCCGACAACCACTACCTGAGCACCCAGTCCGCCCTGAGCAAAGACCCCAACGAGA
AGCGCGATCACATGGTCCTGCTGGAGTTCGTGACCGCCGCCGGGATCACTCTCGGCATGGACGAGCTGTA
CAAGTAAACCCAGCTTTCTTGTACAAAGTGGTGATAATCGAATTCCGATAATCAACCTCTGGATTACAAA
ATTTGTGAAAGATTGACTGGTATTCTTAACTATGTTGCTCCTTTTACGCTATGTGGATACGCTGCTTTAA
TGCCTTTGTATCATGCTATTGCTTCCCGTATGGCTTTCATTTTCTCCTCCTTGTATAAATCCTGGTTGCT
GTCTCTTTATGAGGAGTTGTGGCCCGTTGTCAGGCAACGTGGCGTGGTGTGCACTGTGTTTGCTGACGCA
ACCCCCACTGGTTGGGGCATTGCCACCACCTGTCAGCTCCTTTCCGGGACTTTCGCTTTCCCCCTCCCTA
TTGCCACGGCGGAACTCATCGCCGCCTGCCTTGCCCGCTGCTGGACAGGGGCTCGGCTGTTGGGCACTGA
CAATTCCGTGGTGTTGTCGGGGAAGCTGACGTCCTTTCCATGGCTGCTCGCCTGTGTTGCCACCTGGATT
CTGCGCGGGACGTCCTTCTGCTACGTCCCTTCGGCCCTCAATCCAGCGGACCTTCCTTCCCGCGGCCTGC
TGCCGGCTCTGCGGCCTCTTCCGCGTCTTCGCCTTCGCCCTCAGACGAGTCGGATCTCCCTTTGGGCCGC
CTCCCCGCATCGGGAATTCCCGCGGTTCGAATTCTACCGGGTAGGGGAGGCGCTTTTCCCAAGGCAGTCT
GGAGCATGCGCTTTAGCAGCCCCGCTGGGCACTTGGCGCTACACAAGTGGCCTCTGGCCTCGCACACATT
CCACATCCACCGGTAGGCGCCAACCGGCTCCGTTCTTTGGTGGCCCCTTCGCGCCACCTTCTACTCCTCC
CCTAGTCAGGAAGTTCCCCCCCGCCCCGCAGCTCGCGTCGTGCAGGACGTGACAAATGGAAGTAGCACGT
CTCACTAGTCTCGTGCAGATGGACAGCACCGCTGAGCAATGGAAGCGGGTAGGCCTTTGGGGCAGCGGCC
AATAGCAGCTTTGCTCCTTCGCTTTCTGGGCTCAGAGGCTGGGAAGGGGTGGGTCCGGGGGCGGGCTCAG
GGGCGGGCTCAGGGGCGGGGCGGGCGCCCGAAGGTCCTCCGGAGGCCCGGCATTCTGCACGCTTCAAAAG
CGCACGTCTGCCGCGCTGTTCTCCTCTTCCTCATCTCCGGGCCTTTCGACCTCACGTGGCCACCATGAAA
AAGCCTGAACTCACCGCGACGTCTGTCGAGAAGTTTCTGATCGAAAAGTTCGACAGCGTCTCCGACCTGA
TGCAGCTCTCGGAGGGCGAAGAATCTCGTGCTTTCAGCTTCGATGTAGGAGGGCGTGGATATGTCCTGCG
GGTAAATAGCTGCGCCGATGGTTTCTACAAAGATCGTTATGTTTATCGGCACTTTGCATCGGCCGCGCTC
CCGATTCCGGAAGTGCTTGACATTGGGGAATTTAGCGAGAGCCTGACCTATTGCATCTCCCGCCGTGCAC
AGGGTGTCACGTTGCAAGACCTGCCTGAAACCGAACTGCCCGCTGTTCTGCAGCCGGTCGCGGAGGCCAT
GGATGCGATCGCTGCGGCCGATCTTAGCCAGACGAGCGGGTTCGGCCCATTCGGACCGCAAGGAATCGGT
CAATACACTACATGGCGTGATTTCATATGCGCGATTGCTGATCCCCATGTGTATCACTGGCAAACTGTGA
TGGACGACACCGTCAGTGCGTCCGTCGCGCAGGCTCTCGATGAGCTGATGCTTTGGGCCGAGGACTGCCC
CGAAGTCCGGCACCTCGTGCACGCGGATTTCGGCTCCAACAATGTCCTGACGGACAATGGCCGCATAACA
GCGGTCATTGACTGGAGCGAGGCGATGTTCGGGGATTCCCAATACGAGGTCGCCAACATCTTCTTCTGGA
GGCCGTGGTTGGCTTGTATGGAGCAGCAGACGCGCTACTTCGAGCGGAGGCATCCGGAGCTTGCAGGATC
GCCGCGGCTCCGGGCGTATATGCTCCGCATTGGTCTTGACCAACTCTATCAGAGCTTGGTTGACGGCAAT
TTCGATGATGCAGCTTGGGCGCAGGGTCGATGCGACGCAATCGTCCGATCCGGAGCCGGGACTGTCGGGC
GTACACAAATCGCCCGCAGAAGCGCGGCCGTCTGGACCGATGGCTGTGTAGAAGTACTCGCCGATAGTGG
AAACCGACGCCCCAGCACTCGTCCGAGGGCAAAGGAATAGGGTACCTTTAAGACCAATGACTTACAAGGC
AGCTGTAGATCTTAGCCACTTTTTAAAAGAAAAGGGGGGACTGGAAGGGCTAATTCACTCCCAACGAAGA
CAAGATCTGCTTTTTGCTTGTACTGGGTCTCTCTGGTTAGACCAGATCTGAGCCTGGGAGCTCTCTGGCT
AACTAGGGAACCCACTGCTTAAGCCTCAATAAAGCTTGCCTTGAGTGCTTCAAGTAGTGTGTGCCCGTCT
GTTGTGTGACTCTGGTAACTAGAGATCCCTCAGACCCTTTTAGTCAGTGTGGAAAATCTCTAGCAGTAGT
AGTTCATGTCATCTTATTATTCAGTATTTATAACTTGCAAAGAAATGAATATCAGAGAGTGAGAGGAACT
TGTTTATTGCAGCTTATAATGGTTACAAATAAAGCAATAGCATCACAAATTTCACAAATAAAGCATTTTT
TTCACTGCATTCTAGTTGTGGTTTGTCCAAACTCATCAATGTATCTTATCATGTCTGGCTCTAGCTATCC
CGCCCCTAACTCCGCCCATCCCGCCCCTAACTCCGCCCAGTTCCGCCCATTCTCCGCCCCATGGCTGACT
AATTTTTTTTATTTATGCAGAGGCCGAGGCCGCCTCGGCCTCTGAGCTATTCCAGAAGTAGTGAGGAGGC
TTTTTTGGAGGCCTAGGGACGTACCCAATTCGCCCTATAGTGAGTCGTATTACGCGCGCTCACTGGCCGT
CGTTTTACAACGTCGTGACTGGGAAAACCCTGGCGTTACCCAACTTAATCGCCTTGCAGCACATCCCCCT
TTCGCCAGCTGGCGTAATAGCGAAGAGGCCCGCACCGATCGCCCTTCCCAACAGTTGCGCAGCCTGAATG
GCGAATGGG
[124 nt withheld, positions 6380-6503]
C
[91 nt withheld, positions 6505-6595]
A
[49 nt withheld, positions 6597-6645]
CCTTTGACGTTGGAGTCCACGTTCTTT
[37 nt withheld, positions 6673-6709]
ACCCTATCTCGGTCTATTCTTTTGATTTATAAGGGATTTTGCCGATTTCGGCCTATTGGTTAAAAAATGA
GCTGATTTAACAAAAATTTAACGCGAATTTTAACAAAATATTAACGCTTACAATTTAGGTGGCACTTTTC
GGGGAAATGTGCGCGGAACCCCTATTTGTTTATTTTTCTAAATACATTCAAATATGTATCCGCTCATGAG
ACAATAACCCTGATAAATGCTTCAATAATATTGAAAAAGGAAGAGTATGAGTATTCAACATTTCCGTGTC
GCCCTTATTCCCTTTTTTGCGGCATTTTGCCTTCCTGTTTTTGCTCACCCAGAAACGCTGGTGAAAGTAA
AAGATGCTGAAGATCAGTTGGGTGCACGAGTGGGTTACATCGAACTGGATCTCAACAGCGGTAAGATCCT
TGAGAGTTTTCGCCCCGAAGAACGTTTTCCAATGATGAGCACTTTTAAAGTTCTGCTATGTGGCGCGGTA
TTATCCCGTATTGACGCCGGGCAAGAGCAACTCGGTCGCCGCATACACTATTCTCAGAATGACTTGGTTG
AGTACTCACCAGTCACAGAAAAGCATCTTACGGATGGCATGACAGTAAGAGAATTATGCAGTGCTGCCAT
AACCATGAGTGATAACACTGCGGCCAACTTACTTCTGACAACGATCGGAGGACCGAAGGAGCTAACCGCT
TTTTTGCACAACATGGGGGATCATGTAACTCGCCTTGATCGTTGGGAACCGGAGCTGAATGAAGCCATAC
CAAACGACGAGCGTGACACCACGATGCCTGTAGCAATGGCAACAACGTTGCGCAAACTATTAACTGGCGA
ACTACTTACTCTAGCTTCCCGGCAACAATTAATAGACTGGATGGAGGCGGATAAAGTTGCAGGACCACTT
CTGCGCTCGGCCCTTCCGGCTGGCTGGTTTATTGCTGATAAATCTGGAGCCGGTGAGCGTGGGTCTCGCG
GTATCATTGCAGCACTGGGGCCAGATGGTAAGCCCTCCCGTATCGTAGTTATCTACACGACGGGGAGTCA
GGCAACTATGGATGAACGAAATAGACAGATCGCTGAGATAGGTGCCTCACTGATTAAGCATTGGTAACTG
TCAGACCAAGTTTACTCATATATACTTTAGATTGATTTAAAACTTCATTTTTAATTTAAAAGGATCTAGG
TGAAGATCCTTTTTGATAATCTCATGACCAAAATCCCTTAACGTGAGTTTTCGTTCCACTGAGCGTCAGA
CCCCGTAGAAAAGATCAAAGGATCTTCTTGAGATCCTTTTTTTCTGCGCGTAATCTGCTGCTTGCAAACA
AAAAAACCACCGCTACCAGCGGTGGTTTGTTTGCCGGATCAAGAGCTACCAACTCTTTTTCCGAAGGTAA
CTGGCTTCAGCAGAGCGCAGATACCAAATACTGTTCTTCTAGTGTAGCCGTAGTTAGGCCACCACTTCAA
GAACTCTGTAGCACCGCCTACATACCTCGCTCTGCTAATCCTGTTACCAGTGGCTGCTGCCAGTGGCGAT
AAGTCGTGTCTTACCGGGTTGGACTCAAGACGATAGTTACCGGATAAGGCGCAGCGGTCGGGCTGAACGG
GGGGTTCGTGCACACAGCCCAGCTTGGAGCGAACGACCTACACCGAACTGAGATACCTACAGCGTGAGCT
ATGAGAAAGCGCCACGCTTCCCGAAGAGAGAAAGGCGGACAGGTATCCGGTAAGCGGCAGGGTCGGAACA
GGAGAGCGCACGAGGGAGCTTCCAGGGGGAAACGCCTGGTATCTTTATAGTCCTGTCGGGTTTCGCCACC
TCTGACTTGAGCGTCGATTTTTGTGATGCTCGTCAGGGGGGCGGAGCCTATGGAAAAACGCCAGCAACGC
GGCCTTTTTACGGTTCCTGGCCTTTTGCTGGCCTTTTGCTCACATGTTCTTTCCTGCGTTATCCCCTGAT
TCTGTGGATAACCGTATTACCGCCTTTGAGTGAGCTGATACCGCTCGCCGCAGCCGAACGACCGAGCGCA
GCGAGTCAGTGAGCGAGGAAGCGGAAGAGCGCCCAATACGCAAACCGCCTCTCCCCGCGCGTTGGCCGAT
TCATTAATGCAGCTGGCACGACAGGTTTCCCGACTGGAAAGCGGGCAGTGAGCGCAACGCAATTAATGTG
AGTTAGCTCACTCATTAGGCACCCCAGGCTTTACACTTTATGCTTCCGGCTCGTATGTTGTGTGGAATTG
TGAGCGGATAACAATTTCACACAGGAAACAGCTATGACCATGATTACGCCAAGCGCGCAATTAACCCTCA
CTAAAGGGAACAAAAGCTGGAGCTGCAAGCTT
Features (pLannotate 1.2.2; 31 found; start..end, strand, type, name):
      3..229     +  promoter       RSV promoter: Rous sarcoma virus enhancer/promoter
    230..410     +  LTR            5' LTR (truncated): truncated 5' long terminal repeat (LTR) from HIV-1
    457..582     +  misc_feature   HIV-1 Ψ: packaging signal of human immunodeficiency virus type 1
    566..929     +  CDS            HIV-1 gag (fragment): gag protein from human immunodeficiency virus 1; gag
   1075..1308    +  misc_feature   RRE: The Rev response element (RRE) of HIV-1 allows for Rev-dependent mRNA export from the nucleus to the cytoplasm.
   1685..1785    +  CDS            Rev (fragment): human immunodeficiency virus 1 (HIV-1) Rev protein; rev; enhances nuclear export of unspliced and incompletely spliced viral mRNAs
   1803..1920    +  misc_feature   cPPT/CTS: central polypurine tract and central termination sequence of HIV-1
   1938..1958    +  protein_bind   attB4: mutant version of attB; core recombination site for the Gateway® BP reaction BP Clonase™
   2019..2322    +  enhancer       CMV enhancer: human cytomegalovirus immediate early enhancer
   2323..2526    +  promoter       CMV promoter: human cytomegalovirus (CMV) immediate early promoter
   2548..2568    +  protein_bind   attB1: mutant version of attB; core recombination site for the Gateway® BP reaction BP Clonase™
   2578..3297    +  CDS            EGFP: the original enhanced GFP (Yang et al., 1996) mammalian codon-optimized
   3298..3322    -  protein_bind   attB2: mutant version of attB; recombination site for the Gateway® BP reaction BP Clonase™
   3340..3928    +  misc_feature   WPRE: woodchuck hepatitis virus posttranscriptional regulatory element
   3959..4458    +  promoter       PGK promoter: mouse phosphoglycerate kinase 1 promoter
   4475..5497    +  CDS            hph: KHYB_ECOLX - Experimental evidence at protein level: Swiss-Prot protein existence level 1. The aminoglycoside phosphotransferases achieve inactivation of their antibiotic substrates by phosphorylation. Only phosphorylates hygromycin and closely related compounds such as demethyl analogs and destomycin. From Escherichia coli.
   5493..5570    +  CDS            nef (fragment): NEF_HV1Z2 - Experimental evidence at protein level: Swiss-Prot protein existence level 1. Extracellular Nef protein targets CD4(+) T-lymphocytes for apoptosis by interacting with CXCR4 surface receptors. From Human immunodeficiency virus type 1 group M subtype D (isolate Z2/CDC-Z34) (HIV-1).
   5572..5805    +  LTR            3' LTR (ΔU3): self-inactivating 3' long terminal repeat (LTR) from HIV-1
   5877..5998    +  polyA_signal   SV40 poly(A) signal: SV40 polyadenylation signal
   6038..6173    +  rep_origin     SV40 ori: SV40 origin of replication
   6194..6212    -  promoter       T7 promoter: promoter for bacteriophage T7 RNA polymerase
   6220..6375    +  CDS            lacZα (fragment): LacZα fragment of β-galactosidase; lacZ fragment
   6380..6808    +  rep_origin     f1 ori (sequence partly withheld): f1 bacteriophage origin of replication; arrow indicates direction of (+) strand synthesis
   6861..6965    +  promoter       AmpR promoter: bla
   6966..7826    +  CDS            AmpR: β-lactamase; bla; confers resistance to ampicillin, carbenicillin, and related antibiotics
   7997..8585    +  rep_origin     ori: high-copy-number ColE1/pMB1/pBR322/pUC origin of replication
   8768..8860    +  CDS            lacI (fragment): lac repressor; lacI; The lac repressor binds to the lac operator to inhibit transcription in E. coli. This inhibition can be relieved by adding lactose or isopropyl-β-D-thiogalactopyranoside (IPTG).
   8873..8894    +  protein_bind   CAP binding site: CAP binding activates transcription in the presence of cAMP. E. coli catabolite activator protein
   8909..8939    +  promoter       lac promoter: promoter for the E. coli lac operon
   8947..8963    +  protein_bind   lac operator: The lac repressor binds to the lac operator to inhibit transcription in E. coli. This inhibition can be relieved by adding lactose or isopropyl-β-D-thiogalactopyranoside (IPTG). lac repressor encoded by lacI
   9008..9026    +  promoter       T3 promoter: promoter for bacteriophage T3 RNA polymerase
