[The description below was written by a language model from this plasmid's Addgene catalogue record and pLannotate feature annotations shown in this document.]
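Description:
pLV-CMV-EGFP-Hygro is a third-generation-style, self-inactivating HIV-1 lentiviral transfer plasmid of about 9 kb, built on a VectorBuilder backbone, that delivers a constitutive EGFP expression cassette together with a hygromycin selection marker into mammalian cells. In bacteria it is maintained through a high-copy ColE1/pUC-type origin and selected with ampicillin via the bla gene. The backbone also carries an f1 origin, an SV40 origin, and remnants of a lac/lacZα cloning region flanked by T7 and T3 promoters, which play no evident role in the lentiviral function.

The viral genome is transcribed in packaging cells from an RSV promoter fused to a truncated 5' LTR, making genomic RNA production independent of Tat. Downstream lie the Ψ packaging signal with a partial gag sequence, the Rev response element for nuclear export of the unspliced RNA, and the cPPT/CTS element that aids nuclear import of the reverse-transcribed genome. The payload consists of the CMV immediate-early enhancer and promoter driving the 720 bp mammalian codon-optimized EGFP coding sequence, followed by a WPRE to enhance transcript stability and expression. The attB4, attB1 and attB2 sites bracketing the promoter and the reporter are scars of Gateway-type recombinational assembly. A separate mouse PGK promoter drives the hph hygromycin phosphotransferase gene, allowing selection of stably transduced cells. The cassette ends at a ΔU3 3' LTR, which inactivates LTR promoter activity after integration, followed by an SV40 polyadenylation signal.

The record lists the purpose simply as EGFP, so the construct most plausibly serves as an untagged fluorescent control or transduction marker. The catalogue lists the insert species as human, although EGFP is an engineered jellyfish-derived reporter.
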