Addgene plasmid #184593: pLV-CMV-EGFP-Hygro
Purpose: EGFP
Depositing lab: Robert Sobol. Depositing organization: University of South Alabama, Mitchell Cancer Institute. Publication: Quantitative Analysis of Nuclear Poly(ADP-Ribose) Dynamics in Response to Laser-Induced DNA Damage. Koczor CA, Saville KM, Al-Rahahleh RQ, Andrews JF, Li J, Sobol RW. Methods Mol Biol. 2023;2609:43-59. doi: 10.1007/978-1-0716-2891-1_3. PubMed 36515828.
Backbone
  Vector backbone: Lentivirus
  Backbone manufacturer: VectorBuilder
  Total vector size (bp): 9049
  Vector type: Lentiviral
  Selectable markers: Hygromycin
Growth in bacteria
  Bacterial resistance: Ampicillin, 100 μg/mL
  Growth temperature: 37°C
  Growth strain: NEB Stable
  Copy number: High Copy
Gene/Insert
  Gene/Insert name: EGFP
  Species: H. sapiens (human)
  Insert size (bp): 720
  Promoter: CMV
  Cloning method: Unknown
  Sequencing primers: 5′ N/A; 3′ N/A
Resource information
  A portion of this plasmid was derived from a plasmid made by: VectorBuilder
Terms and licenses: Academic/Nonprofit Terms; Industry Terms: Not Available to Industry
How to cite: pLV-CMV-EGFP-Hygro was a gift from Robert Sobol (Addgene plasmid # 184593 ; http://n2t.net/addgene:184593 ; RRID:Addgene_184593)
